Addgene plasmid #203011: Salsa-BC170-P2G2
Purpose: Expression of barcoded reporter plasmid for PRESTO-Salsa; EGFP/BC170
Depositing lab: Noah Palm. Depositing organization: Yale University. Publication: Highly multiplexed bioactivity screening reveals human and microbiota metabolome-GPCRome interactions. Chen H, Rosen CE, Gonzalez-Hernandez JA, Song D, Potempa J, Ring AM, Palm NW. Cell. 2023 Jul 6;186(14):3095-3110.e19. doi: 10.1016/j.cell.2023.05.024. Epub 2023 Jun 14. PubMed 37321219.
Backbone
  Vector backbone: pCER206
  Vector type: Mammalian Expression
Growth in bacteria
  Bacterial resistance: Ampicillin, 100 μg/mL
  Growth temperature: 37°C
  Growth strain: DH5alpha
  Copy number: High Copy
Gene/Insert
  Gene/Insert name: EGFP/BC170
  Species: Synthetic
  Insert size (bp): 730
  Promoter: Tet Response Element (TRE)
  Cloning method: Restriction Enzyme; 5′ cloning site BsrGI (not destroyed); 3′ cloning site HindIII (not destroyed)
  Sequencing primers: 5′ Custom primer (GAAGCGCGATCACATGG)
Terms and licenses: Academic/Nonprofit Terms; Industry Terms: Not Available to Industry
How to cite: Salsa-BC170-P2G2 was a gift from Noah Palm (Addgene plasmid # 203011 ; http://n2t.net/addgene:203011 ; RRID:Addgene_203011)
