[The description below was written by a language model from this plasmid's Addgene catalogue record and pLannotate feature annotations shown in this document.]
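Description:
Salsa-BC170-P2G2 is a mammalian expression reporter plasmid built on the pCER206 backbone, one member of a barcoded reporter set for PRESTO-Salsa, a multiplexed screening approach for GPCR bioactivity. It is about 5.1 kb and is propagated in E. coli as a high-copy plasmid, using a ColE1/pUC-type origin and ampicillin selection through the β-lactamase gene and its native promoter. No mammalian selection marker is annotated. The short lacI, SV40 large T antigen and aminoglycoside phosphotransferase matches appear to be non-functional backbone remnants.

The payload is a synthetic EGFP/BC170 insert of roughly 730 bp, placed under a Tet Response Element promoter. The record indicates cloning between BsrGI and HindIII sites, which fits a short barcode positioned at or just after the end of the EGFP coding sequence. The barcode itself is not annotated as a separate feature. The feature table shows a central array of tet operator repeats flanked by divergent minimal promoter elements. In one direction a TRE3G-type fragment drives the mammalian codon-optimised EGFP. A nearby SV40 polyadenylation signal is annotated on the opposite strand, so the table does not make clear how the EGFP transcript is terminated. In the other direction a minimal CMV promoter faces a polylinker fragment, a rabbit β-globin intron and a β-globin poly(A) signal, with no coding sequence annotated there. This looks like an unoccupied arm of a bidirectional Tet-responsive cassette.

Because TRE promoters are silent until a tetracycline-controlled transactivator binds them, EGFP and the linked barcode transcript should be produced only when such an activator is available in the cell. The unique barcode (BC170) would let this reporter's output be told apart from other library members in pooled sequencing readouts. The record does not state which receptor is paired with this barcode.
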