Features (pLannotate 1.2.2; 17 found; start..end, strand, type, name):
      2..55      +  CDS            lacI (fragment): lac repressor; lacI; The lac repressor binds to the lac operator to inhibit transcription in E. coli. This inhibition can be relieved by adding lactose or isopropyl-β-D-thiogalactopyranoside (IPTG).
    388..443     -  polyA_signal   β-globin poly(A) signal: rabbit β-globin polyadenylation signal (Gil and Proudfoot, 1987)
    518..640     -  CDS            HBB: HBB_COLGU - Experimental evidence at transcript level: Swiss-Prot protein existence level 2. Involved in oxygen transport from the lung to the various peripheral tissues. From Colobus guereza (Mantled guereza) (Eastern black-and-white colobus monkey).
    644..1216    -  intron         β-globin intron: intron from rabbit β-globin gene
   1312..1343    -  misc_feature   MCS (fragment): pUC18/19 multiple cloning site
   1437..1475    -  promoter       minimal CMV promoter: human cytomegalovirus (CMV) immediate early promoter
   1493..1708    -  protein_bind   tetracycline response element (fragment): contains seven copies of the tetracycline operator tetO tetracycline repressor TetR
   1708..1753    +  promoter       TRE3GV promoter (fragment): 3rd-generation Tet-responsive promoter that can be activated by binding of Tet-On® 3G, optimized for retroviral and lentiviral vectors
   1829..1856    +  misc_feature   MCS (fragment): pBluescript multiple cloning site
   1861..2580    +  CDS            EGFP: the original enhanced GFP (Yang et al., 1996) mammalian codon-optimized
   2590..2613    +  misc_feature   MCS (fragment): pBluescript multiple cloning site
   2627..2761    -  polyA_signal   SV40 poly(A) signal: SV40 polyadenylation signal
   2784..2867    -  CDS            large T antigen (fragment): large T antigen from SV40 (simian virus 40)
   2861..3091    -  CDS            str (fragment): STR_KLEPN - Protein inferred from homology: Swiss-Prot protein existence level 3. The aminoglycoside phosphotransferases achieve inactivation of their antibiotic substrates by phosphorylation. From Klebsiella pneumoniae.
   3210..3314    +  promoter       AmpR promoter: bla
   3315..4175    +  CDS            AmpR: β-lactamase; bla; confers resistance to ampicillin, carbenicillin, and related antibiotics
   4346..4934    +  rep_origin     ori: high-copy-number ColE1/pMB1/pBR322/pUC origin of replication
>Addgene plasmid #203011 | Salsa-BC170-P2G2 | depositor full sequence | sequence record 398706 | Salsa-BC170-P2G2 sequence 5115 bps
AGCGCCCAATACGCAAACCGCCTCTCCCCGCGCGTTGGCCGATTCATTAATGCAGTCGAGGGATCTCCAT
AAGAGAAGAGGGACAGCTATGACTGGGAGTAGTCAGGAGAGGAGGAAAAATCTGGCTAGTAAAACATGTA
AGGAAAATTTTAGGGATGTTAAAGAAAAAAATAACACAAAACAAAATATAAAAAAAATCTAACCTCAAGT
CAAGGCTTTTCTATGGAATAAGGAATGGACAGCAGGGGGCTGTTTCATATACTGATGACCTCTTTATAGC
CAACCTTTGTTCATGGCAGCCAGCATATGGGCATATGTTGCCAAACTCTAAACCAAATACTCATTCTGAT
GTTTTAAATGATTTGCCCTCCCATATGTCCTTCCGAGTGAGAGACACAAAAAATTCCAACACACTATTGC
AATGAAAATAAATTTCCTTTATTAGCCAGAAGTCAGATGCTCAAGGGGCTTCATGATGTCCCCATAATTT
TTGGCAGAGGGAAAAAGATCGATCTCAGTGGTATTTGTGAGCCAGGGCATTGGCCACACCAGCCACCACC
TTCTGATAGGCAGCCTGCACCTGAGGAGTGAATTCTTTGCCAAAATGATGAGACAGCACAACAACCAGCA
CGTTGCCCAGGAGCTGTAGGAAAGAGAAGAAGGCATGAACATGGTTAGCAGAGGGGCCCGGTTTGGACTC
AGAGTATTTTATCCTCATCTCAAACAGTGTATATCATTGTAACCATAAAGAGAAAGGCAGGATGATGACC
AGGGTGTAGTTGTTTCTACCAATAAGAATATTTCCACGCCAGCCAGAATTTATATGCAGAAATATTCTAC
CTTATCATTTAATTATAACAATTGTTCTCTAAAACTGTGCTGAAGTACAATATAATATACCCTGATTGCC
TTGAAAAAAAAGTGATTAGAGAAAGTACTTACAATCTGACAAATAAACAAAAGTGAATTTAAAAATTCGT
TACAAATGCAAGCTAAAGTTTAACGAAAAAGTTACAGAAAATGAAAAGAAAATAAGAGGAGACAATGGTT
GTCAACAGAGTAGAAAGTGAAAGAAACAAAATTATCATGAGGGTCCATGGTGATACAAGGGACATCTTCC
CATTCTAAACAACACCCTGAAAACTTTGCCCCCTCCATATAACATGAATTTTACAATAGCGAAAAAGAAA
GAACAATCAAGGGTCCCCAAACTCACCCTGAAGTTCTCAGCTCTAGAGATATCGTCGAGGCCGCGCTAGC
GTTTAAACTGTCGACCTTAATTAAGAGATCTGCTCGAGGCGCGTCAGCTGACTAGAGGATCCCCGGGTAC
CGAGCTCGAATTCGGGGCCGCGGAGGCTGGATCGGTCCCGGTGTCTTCTATGGAGGTCAAAACAGCGTGG
ATGGCGTCTCCAGGCGATCTGACGGTTCACTAAACGAGCTCTGCTTATATAGGCCTCCCACCGTACACGC
CTACCTCGACCCGGGTACCGAGCTCGACTTTCACTTTTCTCTATCACTGATAGGGAGTGGTAAACTCGAC
TTTCACTTTTCTCTATCACTGATAGGGAGTGGTAAACTCGACTTTCACTTTTCTCTATCACTGATAGGGA
GTGGTAAACTCGACTTTCACTTTTCTCTATCACTGATAGGGAGTGGTAAACTCGACTTTCACTTTTCTCT
ATCACTGATAGGGAGTGGTAAACTCGACCTATATAAGCAGAGCTCGTTTAGTGAACCGTCAGATCGCCTG
GAGACGCCATCCACGCTGTTTTGACCTCCATAGAAGACACCGGGACCGATCCAGCCTCCGCGGCCCCGAA
TTCCTGCAGCGGCCGCTCTAGAACTAGTGGATCCCCGCGGATGGTGAGCAAGGGCGAGGAGCTGTTCACC
GGGGTGGTGCCCATCCTGGTCGAGCTGGACGGCGACGTAAACGGCCACAAGTTCAGCGTGTCCGGCGAGG
GCGAGGGCGATGCCACCTACGGCAAGCTGACCCTGAAGTTCATCTGCACCACCGGCAAGCTGCCCGTGCC
CTGGCCCACCCTCGTGACCACCCTGACCTACGGCGTGCAGTGCTTCAGCCGCTACCCCGACCACATGAAG
CAGCACGACTTCTTCAAGTCCGCCATGCCCGAAGGCTACGTCCAGGAGCGCACCATCTTCTTCAAGGACG
ACGGCAACTACAAGACCCGCGCCGAGGTGAAGTTCGAGGGCGACACCCTGGTGAACCGCATCGAGCTGAA
GGGCATCGACTTCAAGGAGGACGGCAACATCCTGGGGCACAAGCTGGAGTACAACTACAACAGCCACAAC
GTCTATATCATGGCCGACAAGCAGAAGAACGGCATCAAGGTGAACTTCAAGATCCGCCACAACATCGAGG
ACGGCAGCGTGCAGCTCGCCGACCACTACCAGCAGAACACCCCCATCGGCGACGGCCCCGTGCTGCTGCC
CGACAACCACTACCTGAGCACCCAGTCCGCCCTGAGCAAAGACCCCAACGAGAAGCGCGATCACATGGTC
CTGCTGGAGTTCGTGACCGCCGCCGGGATCACTCTCGGCATGGACGAGCTGTACAAGTAACCTCGACTGG
GAATTCGATATCAAGCTTGTCGACCTAGTTCTAGAGGATCCAGACATGATAAGATACATTGATGAGTTTG
GACAAACCACAACTAGAATGCAGTGAAAAAAATGCTTTATTTGTGAAATTTGTGATGCTATTGCTTTATT
TGTAACCATTATAAGCTGCAATAAACAAGTTAACAACAACAATTGCATTCATTTTATGTTTCAGGTTCAG
GGGGAGGTGTGGGAGGTTTTTTAAAGCAAGTAAAACCTCTACAAATGTGGTATGGCTGATTATGATCCTG
CAAGCCTCGTCGTCCTGGCCGGACCACGCTATCTGTGCAAGGTCCCCGGCCCCGGACGCGCGCTCCATGA
GCAGAGCGCCCGCCGCCGAGGCGAAGACTCGGGCGGCGCCCTGCCCGTCCCACCAGGTCAACAGGCGGTA
ACCGGCCTCTTCATCGGGAATGCGCGCGACCTTCAGCATCGCCGGCATGTCCCCCTGGCGGACGGGAAGT
ATCCAGCTCGACCAAGCTGGCCGCGTCGAGTGAAGACGAAAGGGCCTCGTGATACGCCTATTTTTATAGG
TTAATGTCATGATAATAATGGTTTCTTAGACGTCAGGTGGCACTTTTCGGGGAAATGTGCGCGGAACCCC
TATTTGTTTATTTTTCTAAATACATTCAAATATGTATCCGCTCATGAGACAATAACCCTGATAAATGCTT
CAATAATATTGAAAAAGGAAGAGTATGAGTATTCAACATTTCCGTGTCGCCCTTATTCCCTTTTTTGCGG
CATTTTGCCTTCCTGTTTTTGCTCACCCAGAAACGCTGGTGAAAGTAAAAGATGCTGAAGATCAGTTGGG
TGCACGAGTGGGTTACATCGAACTGGATCTCAACAGCGGTAAGATCCTTGAGAGTTTTCGCCCCGAAGAA
CGTTTTCCAATGATGAGCACTTTTAAAGTTCTGCTATGTGGCGCGGTATTATCCCGTGTTGACGCCGGGC
AAGAGCAACTCGGTCGCCGCATACACTATTCTCAGAATGACTTGGTTGAGTACTCACCAGTCACAGAAAA
GCATCTTACGGATGGCATGACAGTAAGAGAATTATGCAGTGCTGCCATAACCATGAGTGATAACACTGCG
GCCAACTTACTTCTGACAACGATCGGAGGACCGAAGGAGCTAACCGCTTTTTTGCACAACATGGGGGATC
ATGTAACTCGCCTTGATCGTTGGGAACCGGAGCTGAATGAAGCCATACCAAACGACGAGCGTGACACCAC
GATGCCTGTAGCAATGGCAACAACGTTGCGCAAACTATTAACTGGCGAACTACTTACTCTAGCTTCCCGG
CAACAATTAATAGACTGGATGGAGGCGGATAAAGTTGCAGGACCACTTCTGCGCTCGGCCCTTCCGGCTG
GCTGGTTTATTGCTGATAAATCTGGAGCCGGTGAGCGTGGGTCTCGCGGTATCATTGCAGCACTGGGGCC
AGATGGTAAGCCCTCCCGTATCGTAGTTATCTACACGACGGGGAGTCAGGCAACTATGGATGAACGAAAT
AGACAGATCGCTGAGATAGGTGCCTCACTGATTAAGCATTGGTAACTGTCAGACCAAGTTTACTCATATA
TACTTTAGATTGATTTAAAACTTCATTTTTAATTTAAAAGGATCTAGGTGAAGATCCTTTTTGATAATCT
CATGACCAAAATCCCTTAACGTGAGTTTTCGTTCCACTGAGCGTCAGACCCCGTAGAAAAGATCAAAGGA
TCTTCTTGAGATCCTTTTTTTCTGCGCGTAATCTGCTGCTTGCAAACAAAAAAACCACCGCTACCAGCGG
TGGTTTGTTTGCCGGATCAAGAGCTACCAACTCTTTTTCCGAAGGTAACTGGCTTCAGCAGAGCGCAGAT
ACCAAATACTGTTCTTCTAGTGTAGCCGTAGTTAGGCCACCACTTCAAGAACTCTGTAGCACCGCCTACA
TACCTCGCTCTGCTAATCCTGTTACCAGTGGCTGCTGCCAGTGGCGATAAGTCGTGTCTTACCGGGTTGG
ACTCAAGACGATAGTTACCGGATAAGGCGCAGCGGTCGGGCTGAACGGGGGGTTCGTGCACACAGCCCAG
CTTGGAGCGAACGACCTACACCGAACTGAGATACCTACAGCGTGAGCTATGAGAAAGCGCCACGCTTCCC
GAAGGGAGAAAGGCGGACAGGTATCCGGTAAGCGGCAGGGTCGGAACAGGAGAGCGCACGAGGGAGCTTC
CAGGGGGAAACGCCTGGTATCTTTATAGTCCTGTCGGGTTTCGCCACCTCTGACTTGAGCGTCGATTTTT
GTGATGCTCGTCAGGGGGGCGGAGCCTATGGAAAAACGCCAGCAACGCGGCCTTTTTACGGTTCCTGGCC
TTTTGCTGGCCTTTTGCTCACATGTTCTTTCCTGCGTTATCCCCTGATTCTGTGGATAACCGTATTACCG
CCTTTGAGTGAGCTGATACCGCTCGCCGCAGCCGAACGACCGAGCGCAGCGAGTCAGTGAGCGAGGAAGC
GGAAG
