Features (pLannotate 1.2.2; 17 found; start..end, strand, type, name):
      2..55      +  CDS            lacI (fragment): lac repressor; lacI; The lac repressor binds to the lac operator to inhibit transcription in E. coli. This inhibition can be relieved by adding lactose or isopropyl-β-D-thiogalactopyranoside (IPTG).
    388..443     -  polyA_signal   β-globin poly(A) signal: rabbit β-globin polyadenylation signal (Gil and Proudfoot, 1987)
    518..640     -  CDS            HBB: HBB_COLGU - Experimental evidence at transcript level: Swiss-Prot protein existence level 2. Involved in oxygen transport from the lung to the various peripheral tissues. From Colobus guereza (Mantled guereza) (Eastern black-and-white colobus monkey).
    644..1216    -  intron         β-globin intron: intron from rabbit β-globin gene
   1312..1343    -  misc_feature   MCS (fragment): pUC18/19 multiple cloning site
   1437..1475    -  promoter       minimal CMV promoter: human cytomegalovirus (CMV) immediate early promoter
   1493..1708    -  protein_bind   tetracycline response element (fragment): contains seven copies of the tetracycline operator tetO tetracycline repressor TetR
   1708..1753    +  promoter       TRE3GV promoter (fragment): 3rd-generation Tet-responsive promoter that can be activated by binding of Tet-On® 3G, optimized for retroviral and lentiviral vectors
   1829..1856    +  misc_feature   MCS (fragment): pBluescript multiple cloning site
   1861..2580    +  CDS            EGFP: the original enhanced GFP (Yang et al., 1996) mammalian codon-optimized
   2590..2613    +  misc_feature   MCS (fragment): pBluescript multiple cloning site
   2627..2761    -  polyA_signal   SV40 poly(A) signal: SV40 polyadenylation signal
   2784..2867    -  CDS            large T antigen (fragment): large T antigen from SV40 (simian virus 40)
   2861..3091    -  CDS            str (fragment): STR_KLEPN - Protein inferred from homology: Swiss-Prot protein existence level 3. The aminoglycoside phosphotransferases achieve inactivation of their antibiotic substrates by phosphorylation. From Klebsiella pneumoniae.
   3210..3314    +  promoter       AmpR promoter: bla
   3315..4175    +  CDS            AmpR: β-lactamase; bla; confers resistance to ampicillin, carbenicillin, and related antibiotics
   4346..4934    +  rep_origin     ori: high-copy-number ColE1/pMB1/pBR322/pUC origin of replication
>Addgene plasmid #203011 | Salsa-BC170-P2G2 | addgene full sequence | sequence record 422987 | Addgene NGS Result
AGCGCCCAATACGCAAACCGCCTCTCCCCGCGCGTTGGCCGATTCATTAATGCAGTCGAGGGATCTCCAT
AAGAGAAGAGGGACAGCTATGACTGGGAGTAGTCAGGAGAGGAGGAAAAATCTGGCTAGTAAAACATGTA
AGGAAAATTTTAGGGATGTTAAAGAAAAAAATAACACAAAACAAAATATAAAAAAAATCTAACCTCAAGT
CAAGGCTTTTCTATGGAATAAGGAATGGACAGCAGGGGGCTGTTTCATATACTGATGACCTCTTTATAGC
CAACCTTTGTTCATGGCAGCCAGCATATGGGCATATGTTGCCAAACTCTAAACCAAATACTCATTCTGAT
GTTTTAAATGATTTGCCCTCCCATATGTCCTTCCGAGTGAGAGACACAAAAAATTCCAACACACTATTGC
AATGAAAATAAATTTCCTTTATTAGCCAGAAGTCAGATGCTCAAGGGGCTTCATGATGTCCCCATAATTT
TTGGCAGAGGGAAAAAGATCGATCTCAGTGGTATTTGTGAGCCAGGGCATTGGCCACACCAGCCACCACC
TTCTGATAGGCAGCCTGCACCTGAGGAGTGAATTCTTTGCCAAAATGATGAGACAGCACAACAACCAGCA
CGTTGCCCAGGAGCTGTAGGAAAGAGAAGAAGGCATGAACATGGTTAGCAGAGGGGCCCGGTTTGGACTC
AGAGTATTTTATCCTCATCTCAAACAGTGTATATCATTGTAACCATAAAGAGAAAGGCAGGATGATGACC
AGGGTGTAGTTGTTTCTACCAATAAGAATATTTCCACGCCAGCCAGAATTTATATGCAGAAATATTCTAC
CTTATCATTTAATTATAACAATTGTTCTCTAAAACTGTGCTGAAGTACAATATAATATACCCTGATTGCC
TTGAAAAAAAAGTGATTAGAGAAAGTACTTACAATCTGACAAATAAACAAAAGTGAATTTAAAAATTCGT
TACAAATGCAAGCTAAAGTTTAACGAAAAAGTTACAGAAAATGAAAAGAAAATAAGAGGAGACAATGGTT
GTCAACAGAGTAGAAAGTGAAAGAAACAAAATTATCATGAGGGTCCATGGTGATACAAGGGACATCTTCC
CATTCTAAACAACACCCTGAAAACTTTGCCCCCTCCATATAACATGAATTTTACAATAGCGAAAAAGAAA
GAACAATCAAGGGTCCCCAAACTCACCCTGAAGTTCTCAGCTCTAGAGATATCGTCGAGGCCGCGCTAGC
GTTTAAACTGTCGACCTTAATTAAGAGATCTGCTCGAGGCGCGTCAGCTGACTAGAGGATCCCCGGGTAC
CGAGCTCGAATTCGGGGCCGCGGAGGCTGGATCGGTCCCGGTGTCTTCTATGGAGGTCAAAACAGCGTGG
ATGGCGTCTCCAGGCGATCTGACGGTTCACTAAACGAGCTCTGCTTATATAGGCCTCCCACCGTACACGC
CTACCTCGACCCGGGTACCGAGCTCGACTTTCACTTTTCTCTATCACTGATAGGGAGTGGTAAACTCGAC
TTTCACTTTTCTCTATCACTGATAGGGAGTGGTAAACTCGACTTTCACTTTTCTCTATCACTGATAGGGA
GTGGTAAACTCGACTTTCACTTTTCTCTATCACTGATAGGGAGTGGTAAACTCGACTTTCACTTTTCTCT
ATCACTGATAGGGAGTGGTAAACTCGACCTATATAAGCAGAGCTCGTTTAGTGAACCGTCAGATCGCCTG
GAGACGCCATCCACGCTGTTTTGACCTCCATAGAAGACACCGGGACCGATCCAGCCTCCGCGGCCCCGAA
TTCCTGCAGCGGCCGCTCTAGAACTAGTGGATCCCCGCGGATGGTGAGCAAGGGCGAGGAGCTGTTCACC
GGGGTGGTGCCCATCCTGGTCGAGCTGGACGGCGACGTAAACGGCCACAAGTTCAGCGTGTCCGGCGAGG
GCGAGGGCGATGCCACCTACGGCAAGCTGACCCTGAAGTTCATCTGCACCACCGGCAAGCTGCCCGTGCC
CTGGCCCACCCTCGTGACCACCCTGACCTACGGCGTGCAGTGCTTCAGCCGCTACCCCGACCACATGAAG
CAGCACGACTTCTTCAAGTCCGCCATGCCCGAAGGCTACGTCCAGGAGCGCACCATCTTCTTCAAGGACG
ACGGCAACTACAAGACCCGCGCCGAGGTGAAGTTCGAGGGCGACACCCTGGTGAACCGCATCGAGCTGAA
GGGCATCGACTTCAAGGAGGACGGCAACATCCTGGGGCACAAGCTGGAGTACAACTACAACAGCCACAAC
GTCTATATCATGGCCGACAAGCAGAAGAACGGCATCAAGGTGAACTTCAAGATCCGCCACAACATCGAGG
ACGGCAGCGTGCAGCTCGCCGACCACTACCAGCAGAACACCCCCATCGGCGACGGCCCCGTGCTGCTGCC
CGACAACCACTACCTGAGCACCCAGTCCGCCCTGAGCAAAGACCCCAACGAGAAGCGCGATCACATGGTC
CTGCTGGAGTTCGTGACCGCCGCCGGGATCACTCTCGGCATGGACGAGCTGTACAAGTAAGAGTGCTTGG
GAATTCGATATCAAGCTTGTCGACCTAGTTCTAGAGGATCCAGACATGATAAGATACATTGATGAGTTTG
GACAAACCACAACTAGAATGCAGTGAAAAAAATGCTTTATTTGTGAAATTTGTGATGCTATTGCTTTATT
TGTAACCATTATAAGCTGCAATAAACAAGTTAACAACAACAATTGCATTCATTTTATGTTTCAGGTTCAG
GGGGAGGTGTGGGAGGTTTTTTAAAGCAAGTAAAACCTCTACAAATGTGGTATGGCTGATTATGATCCTG
CAAGCCTCGTCGTCCTGGCCGGACCACGCTATCTGTGCAAGGTCCCCGGCCCCGGACGCGCGCTCCATGA
GCAGAGCGCCCGCCGCCGAGGCGAAGACTCGGGCGGCGCCCTGCCCGTCCCACCAGGTCAACAGGCGGTA
ACCGGCCTCTTCATCGGGAATGCGCGCGACCTTCAGCATCGCCGGCATGTCCCCCTGGCGGACGGGAAGT
ATCCAGCTCGACCAAGCTGGCCGCGTCGAGTGAAGACGAAAGGGCCTCGTGATACGCCTATTTTTATAGG
TTAATGTCATGATAATAATGGTTTCTTAGACGTCAGGTGGCACTTTTCGGGGAAATGTGCGCGGAACCCC
TATTTGTTTATTTTTCTAAATACATTCAAATATGTATCCGCTCATGAGACAATAACCCTGATAAATGCTT
CAATAATATTGAAAAAGGAAGAGTATGAGTATTCAACATTTCCGTGTCGCCCTTATTCCCTTTTTTGCGG
CATTTTGCCTTCCTGTTTTTGCTCACCCAGAAACGCTGGTGAAAGTAAAAGATGCTGAAGATCAGTTGGG
TGCACGAGTGGGTTACATCGAACTGGATCTCAACAGCGGTAAGATCCTTGAGAGTTTTCGCCCCGAAGAA
CGTTTTCCAATGATGAGCACTTTTAAAGTTCTGCTATGTGGCGCGGTATTATCCCGTGTTGACGCCGGGC
AAGAGCAACTCGGTCGCCGCATACACTATTCTCAGAATGACTTGGTTGAGTACTCACCAGTCACAGAAAA
GCATCTTACGGATGGCATGACAGTAAGAGAATTATGCAGTGCTGCCATAACCATGAGTGATAACACTGCG
GCCAACTTACTTCTGACAACGATCGGAGGACCGAAGGAGCTAACCGCTTTTTTGCACAACATGGGGGATC
ATGTAACTCGCCTTGATCGTTGGGAACCGGAGCTGAATGAAGCCATACCAAACGACGAGCGTGACACCAC
GATGCCTGTAGCAATGGCAACAACGTTGCGCAAACTATTAACTGGCGAACTACTTACTCTAGCTTCCCGG
CAACAATTAATAGACTGGATGGAGGCGGATAAAGTTGCAGGACCACTTCTGCGCTCGGCCCTTCCGGCTG
GCTGGTTTATTGCTGATAAATCTGGAGCCGGTGAGCGTGGGTCTCGCGGTATCATTGCAGCACTGGGGCC
AGATGGTAAGCCCTCCCGTATCGTAGTTATCTACACGACGGGGAGTCAGGCAACTATGGATGAACGAAAT
AGACAGATCGCTGAGATAGGTGCCTCACTGATTAAGCATTGGTAACTGTCAGACCAAGTTTACTCATATA
TACTTTAGATTGATTTAAAACTTCATTTTTAATTTAAAAGGATCTAGGTGAAGATCCTTTTTGATAATCT
CATGACCAAAATCCCTTAACGTGAGTTTTCGTTCCACTGAGCGTCAGACCCCGTAGAAAAGATCAAAGGA
TCTTCTTGAGATCCTTTTTTTCTGCGCGTAATCTGCTGCTTGCAAACAAAAAAACCACCGCTACCAGCGG
TGGTTTGTTTGCCGGATCAAGAGCTACCAACTCTTTTTCCGAAGGTAACTGGCTTCAGCAGAGCGCAGAT
ACCAAATACTGTTCTTCTAGTGTAGCCGTAGTTAGGCCACCACTTCAAGAACTCTGTAGCACCGCCTACA
TACCTCGCTCTGCTAATCCTGTTACCAGTGGCTGCTGCCAGTGGCGATAAGTCGTGTCTTACCGGGTTGG
ACTCAAGACGATAGTTACCGGATAAGGCGCAGCGGTCGGGCTGAACGGGGGGTTCGTGCACACAGCCCAG
CTTGGAGCGAACGACCTACACCGAACTGAGATACCTACAGCGTGAGCTATGAGAAAGCGCCACGCTTCCC
GAAGGGAGAAAGGCGGACAGGTATCCGGTAAGCGGCAGGGTCGGAACAGGAGAGCGCACGAGGGAGCTTC
CAGGGGGAAACGCCTGGTATCTTTATAGTCCTGTCGGGTTTCGCCACCTCTGACTTGAGCGTCGATTTTT
GTGATGCTCGTCAGGGGGGCGGAGCCTATGGAAAAACGCCAGCAACGCGGCCTTTTTACGGTTCCTGGCC
TTTTGCTGGCCTTTTGCTCACATGTTCTTTCCTGCGTTATCCCCTGATTCTGTGGATAACCGTATTACCG
CCTTTGAGTGAGCTGATACCGCTCGCCGCAGCCGAACGACCGAGCGCAGCGAGTCAGTGAGCGAGGAAGC
GGAAG
