>Addgene plasmid #203011 | Salsa-BC170-P2G2 | depositor partial sequence | sequence record 393884 | BC170
CCTCGACTGG
